>Addgene plasmid #130028 | pRDAX-549 C-Tag Venus210[2] L20 Tln1(rod) mCherry | depositor full sequence | sequence record 249406 | Full Sequence
CCTGCCTCCAGGCCTCAATATTGGCCATTAGCCATATTATTCATTGGTTATATAGCATAAATCAATATTG
GCTATTGGCCATTGCATACGTTGTATCTATATCATAATATGTACATTTATATTGGCTCATGTCCAATATG
ACCGCCATGTTGGCATTGATTATTGACTAGTTATTAATAGTAATCAATTACGGGGTCATTAGTTCATAGC
CCATATATGGAGTTCCGCGTTACATAACTTACGGTAAATGGCCCGCCTGGCTGACCGCCCAACGACCCCC
GCCCATTGACGTCAATAATGACGTATGTTCCCATAGTAACGCCAATAGGGACTTTCCATTGACGTCAATG
GGTGGAGTATTTACGGTAAACTGCCCACTTGGCAGTACATCAAGTGTATCATATGCCAAGTCCGCCCCCT
ATTGACGTCAATGACGGTAAATGGCCCGCCTGGCATTATGCCCAGTACATGACCTTACGGGACTTTCCTA
CTTGGCAGTACATCTACGTATTAGTCATCGCTATTACCATGGTGATGCGGTTTTGGCAGTACACCAATGG
GCGTGGATAGCGGTTTGACTCACGGGGATTTCCAAGTCTCCACCCCATTGACGTCAATGGGAGTTTGTTT
TGGCACCAAAATCAACGGGACTTTCCAAAATGTCGTAATAACCCCGCCCCGTTGACGCAAATGGGCGGTA
GGCGTGTACGGTGGGAGGTCTATATAAGCAGAGCTCGTTTAGTGAACCGTCAGATCACTAGAAGCTTTAT
TGCGGTAGTTTATCACAGTTAAATTGCTAACGCAGTCAGTGCTTCTGACACAACAGTCTCGAACTTAAGC
TGCAGAAGTTGGTCGTGAGGCACTGGGCAGGTAAGTATCAAGGTTACAAGACAGGTTTAAGGAGACCAAT
AGAAACTGGGCTTGTCGAGACAGAGAAGACTCTTGCGTTTCTGATAGGCACCTATTGGTCTTACTGACAT
CCACTTTGCCTTTCTCTCCACAGGTGTCCACTCCCAGGCCACCATGGCTGTGTCTGGTATCATTGCTGAC
CTCGACACCACCATCATGTTCGCTACTGCTGGCACACTTAACCGTGAGGGTGCTGAAACTTTTGCTGACC
ACCGGGAGGGTATCTTAAAGACAGCAAAGGTTCTTGTGGAGGACACCAAGGTCCTAGTGCAGAATGCAGC
TGGGAGCCAGGAGAAGTTGGCACAAGCCGCCCAGTCCTCCGTGGCCACCATTACCCGCCTCGCTGATGTG
GTCAAGCTCGGTGCAGCCAGCCTAGGAGCCGAAGACCCTGAAACTCAGGTGGTGCTGATCAATGCAGTAA
AGGACGTAGCCAAGGCCCTGGGTGACCTCATCAGCGCTACGAAGGCTGCAGCGGGCAAAGTTGGGGATGA
CCCTGCAGTGTGGCAGCTCAAGAACTCTGCCAAGGTGATGGTGACCAATGTGACATCATTGCTCAAGACA
GTGAAGGCTGTGGAAGATGAGGCCACCAAAGGCACACGGGCCCTAGAGGCAACCACAGAGCACATACGTC
AGGAACTGGCGGTCTTCTGTTCCCCAGAGCCACCTGCCAAGACCTCTACCCCTGAAGACTTCATCCGAAT
GACCAAGGGTATTACTATGGCAACAGCCAAAGCCGTTGCTGCTGGCAATTCCTGTCGACAGGAAGATGTC
ATTGCCACAGCCAATCTGAGCCGACGGGCTATTGCGGACATGCTTCGGGCTTGCAAGGAAGCAGCTTTCC
ACCCAGAAGTGGCGCCTGATGTACGGCTCCGAGCCCTGCACTATGGCCGGGAGTGTGCCAATGGTTACCT
GGAACTGCTGGACCACGTGCTGCTGACCCTTCAGAAGCCAAACCCAGACCTGAAGCAGCAGCTAACTGGA
CACTCAAAGCGGGTTGCTGGCTCTGTGACTGAGCTCATCCAGGCTGCTGAAGCCATGAAAGGAACAGAGT
GGGTGGACCCAGAGGACCCTACTGTCATTGCTGAGAATGAGCTCTTGGGAGCCGCAGCCGCCATCGAGGC
TGCAGCCAAGAAGCTGGAGCAGCTGAAGCCCAGGGCCAAACCCAAGGAGGCGGATGAGTCCTTGAACTTT
GAGGAACAAGGGAGTCCTGGCGGTGGATCCGGAGGCTCTGGGAGCTCTGCCAGCGGTGGCAGCACCAGTG
ATCCCAATGAGAAGAGGGACCATATGGTACTGCTCGAATTCGTGACTGCAGCAGGCATTACCCTTGGGAT
GGATGAACTTTATAAGTAAGAATTCAGATCCGCCCCTCTCCCTCCCCCCCCCCTAACGTTACTGGCCGAA
GCCGCTTGGAATAAGGCCGGTGTGCGTTTGTCTATATGTTATTTTCCACCATATTGCCGTCTTTTGGCAA
TGTGAGGGCCCGGAAACCTGGCCCTGTCTTCTTGACGAGCATTCCTAGGGGTCTTTCCCCTCTCGCCAAA
GGAATGCAAGGTCTGTTGAATGTCGTGAAGGAAGCAGTTCCTCTGGTAGCTTCTTGAAGACAAACAACGT
CTGTAGCGACCCTTTGCAGGCAGCGGAACCCCCCACCTGGCGACAGGTGCCTCTGCGGCCAAAAGCCACG
TGTATAAGATACACCTGCAAAGGCGGCACAACCCCAGTGCCACGTTGTGAGTTGGATAGTTGTGGAAAGA
GTCAAATGGCTCTCCTCAAGCGTATTCAACAAGGGGCTGAAGGATGCCCAGAAGGTACCCCATTGTATGG
GATCTGATCTGGGGCCTCGGTACACATGCTTTACATGTGTTTAGTCGAGGTTAAAAAAACGTCTAGGCCC
CCCGAACCACGGGGACGTGGTTTTCCTTTGAAAAACACGATGATAATATGGCCACAACCATGGTGAGCAA
GGGCGAGGAGGATAACATGGCCATCATCAAGGAGTTCATGCGCTTCAAGGTGCACATGGAGGGCTCCGTG
AACGGCCACGAGTTCGAGATCGAGGGCGAGGGCGAGGGCCGCCCCTACGAGGGCACCCAGACCGCCAAGC
TGAAGGTGACCAAGGGTGGCCCCCTGCCCTTCGCCTGGGACATCCTGTCCCCTCAGTTCATGTACGGCTC
CAAGGCCTACGTGAAGCACCCCGCCGACATCCCCGACTACTTGAAGCTGTCCTTCCCCGAGGGCTTCAAG
TGGGAGCGCGTGATGAACTTCGAGGACGGCGGCGTGGTGACCGTGACCCAGGACTCCTCCCTGCAGGACG
GCGAGTTCATCTACAAGGTGAAGCTGCGCGGCACCAACTTCCCCTCCGACGGCCCCGTAATGCAGAAGAA
GACCATGGGCTGGGAGGCCTCCTCCGAGCGGATGTACCCCGAGGACGGCGCCCTGAAGGGCGAGATCAAG
CAGAGGCTGAAGCTGAAGGACGGCGGCCACTACGACGCTGAGGTCAAGACCACCTACAAGGCCAAGAAGC
CCGTGCAGCTGCCCGGCGCCTACAACGTCAACATCAAGTTGGACATCACCTCCCACAACGAGGACTACAC
CATCGTGGAACAGTACGAACGCGCCGAGGGCCGCCACTCCACCGGCGGCATGGACGAGCTGTACAAGTAA
ACCGGTGCTCGAGGTACCGATGAATAGCTAAGGTCGAGGCCGCAGGTAAGTATCAAGGTTACAAGACAGG
TTTAAGGAGACCAATAGAAACTGGGCTTGTCGAGACAGAGAAGACTCTTGCGTTTCTGATAGGCACCTAT
TGGTCTTACTGACATCCACTTTGCCTTTCTCTCCACAGGTGTCGACAATCAACCTCTGGATTACAAAATT
TGTGAAAGATTGACTGGTATTCTTAACTATGTTGCTCCTTTTACGCTATGTGGATACGCTGCTTTAATGC
CTTTGTATCATGCTATTGCTTCCCGTATGGCTTTCATTTTCTCCTCCTTGTATAAATCCTGGTTGCTGTC
TCTTTATGAGGAGTTGTGGCCCGTTGTCAGGCAACGTGGCGTGGTGTGCACTGTGTTTGCTGACGCAACC
CCCACTGGTTGGGGCATTGCCACCACCTGTCAGCTCCTTTCCGGGACTTTCGCTTTCCCCCTCCCTATTG
CCACGGCGGAACTCATCGCCGCCTGCCTTGCCCGCTGCTGGACAGGGGCTCGGCTGTTGGGCACTGACAA
TTCCGTGGTGTTGTCGGGGAAGCTGACGTCCTTTCCATGGCTGCTCGCCTGTGTTGCCACCTGGATTCTG
CGCGGGACGTCCTTCTGCTACGTCCCTTCGGCCCTCAATCCAGCGGACCTTCCTTCCCGCGGCCTGCTGC
CGGCTCTGCGGCCTCTTCCGCGTCTTCGCCTTCGCCCTCAGACGAGTCGGATCTCCCTTTGGGCCGCCTC
CCCGCCTGGAATTCGAGCTCGGTACGATCAGCCTCGACTGTGCCTTCTAGTTGCCAGCCATCTGTTGTTT
GCCCCTCCCCCGTGCCTTCCTTGACCCTGGAAGGTGCCACTCCCACTGTCCTTTCCTAATAAAATGAGGA
AATTGCATCGCATTGTCTGAGTAGGTGTCATTCTATTCTGGGGGGTGGGGTGGGGCAGGACAGCAAGGGG
GAGGATTGGGAAGACAATAGCCCAGCTTTTGTTCCCTTTAGTGAGGGTTAATTGCGCGCTTGGCGTAATC
ATGGTCATAGCTGTTTCCTGTGTGAAATTGTTATCCGCTAATTCACTCCTCAGGTGCAGGCTGCCTATCA
GAAGGTGGTGGCTGGTGTGGCCAATGCCCTGGCTCACAAATACCACTGAGATCTTTTTCCCTCTGCCAAA
AATTATGGGGACATCATGAAGCCCCTTGAGCATCTGACTTCTGGCTAATAAAGGAAATTTATTTTCATTG
CAATAGTGTGTTGGAATTTTTTGTGTCTCTCACTCGGAAGGACATATGGGAGGGCAAATCATTTAAAACA
TCAGAATGAGTATTTGGTTTAGAGTTTGGCAACATATGCCCATATGCTGGCTGCCATGAACAAAGGTTGG
CTATAAAGAGGTCATCAGTATATGAAACAGCCCCCTGCTGTCCATTCCTTATTCCATAGAAAAGCCTTGA
CTTGAGGTTAGATTTTTTTTATATTTTGTTTTGTGTTATTTTTTTCTTTAACATCCCTAAAATTTTCCTT
ACATGTTTTACTAGCCAGATTTTTCCTCCTCTCCTGACTACTCCCAGTCATAGCTGTCCCTCTTCTCTTA
TGGAGATCGGCCGGCCGCCGGCGTCGACGCGCGCGGCCGCGGCGCGCCGTTGCTGGCGTTTTTCCATAGG
CTCCGCCCCCCTGACGAGCATCACAAAAATCGACGCTCAAGTCAGAGGTGGCGAAACCCGACAGGACTAT
AAAGATACCAGGCGTTTCCCCCTGGAAGCTCCCTCGTGCGCTCTCCTGTTCCGACCCTGCCGCTTACCGG
ATACCTGTCCGCCTTTCTCCCTTCGGGAAGCGTGGCGCTTTCTCATAGCTCACGCTGTAGGTATCTCAGT
TCGGTGTAGGTCGTTCGCTCCAAGCTGGGCTGTGTGCACGAACCCCCCGTTCAGCCCGACCGCTGCGCCT
TATCCGGTAACTATCGTCTTGAGTCCAACCCGGTAAGACACGACTTATCGCCACTGGCAGCAGCCACTGG
TAACAGGATTAGCAGAGCGAGGTATGTAGGCGGTGCTACAGAGTTCTTGAAGTGGTGGCCTAACTACGGC
TACACTAGAAGAACAGTATTTGGTATCTGCGCTCTGCTGAAGCCAGTTACCTTCGGAAAAAGAGTTGGTA
GCTCTTGATCCGGCAAACAAACCACCGCTGGTAGCGGTGGTTTTTTTGTTTGCAAGCAGCAGATTACGCG
CAGAAAAAAAGGATCTCAAGAAGATCCTTTGATCTTTTCTACGGGGTCTGACGCTCAGTGGAACGAAAAC
TCACGTTAAGGGATTTTGGTCATGAGATTATCAAAAAGGATCTTCACCTAGATCCTTTTAAATTAAAAAT
GAAGTTTTAAATCAATCTAAAGTATATATGAGTAAACTTGGTCTGACAGTTACCAATGCTTAATCAGTGA
GGCACCTATCTCAGCGATCTGTCTATTTCGTTCATCCATAGTTGCCTGACTCCCCGTCGTGTAGATAACT
ACGATACGGGAGGGCTTACCATCTGGCCCCAGTGCTGCAATGATACCGCGAGACCCACGCTCACCGGCTC
CAGATTTATCAGCAATAAACCAGCCAGCCGGAAGGGCCGAGCGCAGAAGTGGTCCTGCAACTTTATCCGC
CTCCATCCAGTCTATTAATTGTTGCCGGGAAGCTAGAGTAAGTAGTTCGCCAGTTAATAGTTTGCGCAAC
GTTGTTGCCATTGCTACAGGCATCGTGGTGTCACGCTCGTCGTTTGGTATGGCTTCATTCAGCTCCGGTT
CCCAACGATCAAGGCGAGTTACATGATCCCCCATGTTGTGCAAAAAAGCGGTTAGCTCCTTCGGTCCTCC
GATCGTTGTCAGAAGTAAGTTGGCCGCAGTGTTATCACTCATGGTTATGGCAGCACTGCATAATTCTCTT
ACTGTCATGCCATCCGTAAGATGCTTTTCTGTGACTGGTGAGTACTCAACCAAGTCATTCTGAGAATAGT
GTATGCGGCGACCGAGTTGCTCTTGCCCGGCGTCAATACGGGATAATACCGCGCCACATAGCAGAACTTT
AAAAGTGCTCATCATTGGAAAACGTTCTTCGGGGCGAAAACTCTCAAGGATCTTACCGCTGTTGAGATCC
AGTTCGATGTAACCCACTCGTGCACCCAACTGATCTTCAGCATCTTTTACTTTCACCAGCGTTTCTGGGT
GAGCAAAAACAGGAAGGCAAAATGCCGCAAAAAAGGGAATAAGGGCGACACGGAAATGTTGAATACTCAT
ACTCTTCCTTTTTCAATATTATTGAAGCATTTATCAGGGTTATTGTCTCATGAGCGGATACATATTTGAA
TGTATTTAGAAAAATAAACAAATAGGGGTTCCGCGCACATTTCCCCGAAAAGTGCCACCTGACGTCTAAG
AAACCATTATTATCATGACATTAACCTATAAAAATAGGCGTATCACGAGGCCCTTTCGTCTACGCGCGCG
CCGGCGGCGCGCCGTCGACGGCCGGCCGCGGCCGCG
Features (pLannotate 1.2.2; 17 found; start..end, strand, type, name):
    154..531     +  enhancer       CMV enhancer: human cytomegalovirus immediate early enhancer
    533..732     +  promoter       CMV promoter: human cytomegalovirus (CMV) immediate early promoter
    871..1003    +  intron         chimeric intron: chimera between introns from human β-globin and immunoglobulin heavy chain genes
   1018..2109    +  CDS            Tln1 (fragment): TLN1_MOUSE - Also known as Tln. Experimental evidence at protein level: Swiss-Prot protein existence level 1. Probably involved in connections of major cytoskeletal structures to the plasma membrane. High molecular weight cytoskeletal protein concentrated at regions of cell-substratum contact and, in lymphocytes, at cell-cell contacts. From Mus musculus (Mouse).
   2170..2256    +  CDS            Sapphire (fragment): Sapphire is a basic (constitutively fluorescent) long stokes shift fluorescent protein published in 1998, derived from Aequorea victoria. It is reported to be a rapidly-maturing weak dimer with low acid sensitivity.
   2273..2859    +  misc_feature   IRES2: internal ribosome entry site (IRES) of the encephalomyocarditis virus (EMCV)
   2860..3567    +  CDS            mCherry: mCherry is a basic (constitutively fluorescent) red fluorescent protein published in 2004, derived from Discosoma sp.. It is reported to be a very rapidly-maturing monomer with low acid sensitivity.
   3616..3748    +  intron         chimeric intron: chimera between introns from human β-globin and immunoglobulin heavy chain genes
   3757..4345    +  misc_feature   WPRE: woodchuck hepatitis virus posttranscriptional regulatory element
   4349..4365    +  misc_feature   MCS (fragment): pUC18/19 multiple cloning site
   4378..4489    +  polyA_signal   bGH poly(A) signal: bovine growth hormone polyadenylation signal
   4585..4603    -  promoter       T3 promoter: promoter for bacteriophage T3 RNA polymerase
   4662..4736    +  CDS            HBB (fragment): HBB_PONPY - Experimental evidence at transcript level: Swiss-Prot protein existence level 2. Involved in oxygen transport from the lung to the various peripheral tissues. From Pongo pygmaeus (Bornean orangutan).
   4807..4862    +  polyA_signal   β-globin poly(A) signal: rabbit β-globin polyadenylation signal (Gil and Proudfoot, 1987)
   5241..5829    -  rep_origin     ori: high-copy-number ColE1/pMB1/pBR322/pUC origin of replication
   6000..6860    -  CDS            AmpR: β-lactamase; bla; confers resistance to ampicillin, carbenicillin, and related antibiotics
   6861..6965    -  promoter       AmpR promoter: bla
