[The description below was written by a language model from this plasmid's Addgene catalogue record and pLannotate feature annotations shown in this document.]
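Description:
pRDAX-549 C-Tag Venus210[2] L20 Tln1(rod) mCherry is a custom-built mammalian expression plasmid of about 7.1 kb, designed as a component of a protein–protein interaction assay based on bimolecular or trimolecular fluorescence complementation (BiFC/TriFC). It is maintained in E. coli through a high-copy ColE1/pUC-type origin and selected with ampicillin via the β-lactamase gene and its own promoter. No mammalian selection marker is annotated.

Expression is driven by the human CMV immediate-early enhancer and promoter, followed by a chimeric β-globin/immunoglobulin intron that promotes efficient processing of the transcript. The first open reading frame encodes a fragment of mouse talin-1 (Tln1), described in the record as the rod region. It is followed, after a short gap consistent with the "L20" linker in the name, by a small Aequorea GFP-family fragment. The annotation tool labels this piece as Sapphire, but given the construct name it most likely represents the C-terminal Venus fragment split at position 210, fused as a C-terminal tag. This fragment is non-fluorescent on its own and should reconstitute Venus fluorescence only when brought close to the complementary Venus portion carried by an interacting partner.

Downstream, an EMCV IRES directs translation of full-length mCherry from the same transcript, giving an independent red marker of transfection and expression level against which a complementation signal can be compared. A second chimeric intron, a WPRE and the bovine growth hormone polyadenylation signal complete the cassette. A β-globin remnant with a rabbit β-globin poly(A) signal and a T3 promoter lie beyond it, apparently as backbone leftovers. The cloning sites used for the insert are not recorded.
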