Addgene plasmid #130028: pRDAX-549 C-Tag Venus210[2] L20 Tln1(rod) mCherry
Purpose: PPI (BiFC/TriFC) assay vector
Depositing lab: Gary Lewin. Depositing organization: Max-Delbrueck-Centrum fuer Molekulare Medizin (MDC).
Backbone
  Vector backbone: custom built
  Vector type: Mammalian Expression
Growth in bacteria
  Bacterial resistance: Ampicillin, 100 μg/mL
  Growth temperature: 37°C
  Growth strain: DH5alpha
  Copy number: High Copy
Gene/Insert
  Gene/Insert name: Tln1 rod
  Species: M. musculus (mouse)
  Cloning method: Restriction Enzyme; 5′ cloning site unknown (unknown if destroyed); 3′ cloning site unknown (unknown if destroyed)
Terms and licenses: Academic/Nonprofit Terms; Industry Terms: Not Available to Industry
How to cite: pRDAX-549 C-Tag Venus210[2] L20 Tln1(rod) mCherry was a gift from Gary Lewin (Addgene plasmid # 130028 ; http://n2t.net/addgene:130028 ; RRID:Addgene_130028)
